>Addgene plasmid #209761 | pAAV_hsyn_HA_Flag-uMASS_LF | addgene full sequence | sequence record 420095 | Addgene NGS Result
AAAAAAACCACCGCTACCAGCGGTGGTTTGTTTGCCGGATCAAGAGCTACCAACTCTTTTTCCGAAGGTA
ACTGGCTTCAGCAGAGCGCAGATACCAAATACTGTTCTTCTAGTGTAGCCGTAGTTAGGCCACCACTTCA
AGAACTCTGTAGCACCGCCTACATACCTCGCTCTGCTAATCCTGTTACCAGTGGCTGCTGCCAGTGGCGA
TAAGTCGTGTCTTACCGGGTTGGACTCAAGACGATAGTTACCGGATAAGGCGCAGCGGTCGGGCTGAACG
GGGGGTTCGTGCACACAGCCCAGCTTGGAGCGAACGACCTACACCGAACTGAGATACCTACAGCGTGAGC
TATGAGAAAGCGCCACGCTTCCCGAAGGGAGAAAGGCGGACAGGTATCCGGTAAGCGGCAGGGTCGGAAC
AGGAGAGCGCACGAGGGAGCTTCCAGGGGGAAACGCCTGGTATCTTTATAGTCCTGTCGGGTTTCGCCAC
CTCTGACTTGAGCGTCGATTTTTGTGATGCTCGTCAGGGGGGCGGAGCCTATGGAAAAACGCCAGCAACG
CGGCCTTTTTACGGTTCCTGGCTTTTTGCTGGCCTTTTGCTCACATGTTCTTTCCTGCGTTATCCCCTGA
TTCTGTGGATAACCGTATTACCGCCTTTGAGTGAGCTGATACCGCTCGCCGCAGCCGAACGACCGAGCGC
AGCGAGTCAGTGAGCGAGGAAGCGGAAGAGCGCCCAATACGCAAACCGCCTCTCCCCGCGCGTTGGCCGA
TTCATTAATGCAGCTGCGCGCTCGCTCGCTCACTGAGGCCGCCCGGGCAAAGCCCGGGCGTCGGGCGACC
TTTGGTCGCCCGGCCTCAGTGAGCGAGCGAGCGCGCAGAGAGGGAGTGGCCAACTCCATCACTAGGGGTT
CCTTGTAGTTAATGATTAACCCGCCATGCTACTTATCTACGTAGCCATGCTCTAGGAAGATCCTTATCGA
TTTTACCACATTTGTAGAGGTTTTACTTGCTTTAAAAAACCTCCCACATCTCCCCCTGAACCTGAAACAT
AAAATGAATGCAATTGTTGTTGTTAACTTGTTTATTGCAGCTTATAATGGTTACAAATAAAGCAATAGCA
TCACAAATTTCACAAATAAAGCATTTTTTTCACTGCATTCTAGTTGTGGTTTGTCCAAACTCATCAATGT
ATCTTATCATGTCTGCTCGAAGCGGCCGCCCGGGTCGAGGTCGACGGTATCGATGCGGGGAGGCGGCCCA
AAGGGAGATCCGACTCGTCTGAGGGCGAAGGCGAAGACGCGGAAGAGGCCGCAGAGCCGGCAGCAGGCCG
CGGGAAGGAAGGTCCGCTGGATTGAGGGCCGAAGGGACGTAGCAGAAGGACGTCCCGCGCAGAATCCAGG
TGGCAACACAGGCGAGCAGCCAAGGAAAGGACGATGATTTCCCCGACAACACCACGGAATTGTCAGTGCC
CAACAGCCGAGCCCCTGTCCAGCAGCGGGCAAGGCAGGCGGCGATGAGTTCCGCCGTGGCAATAGGGAGG
GGGAAAGCGAAAGTCCCGGAAAGGAGCTGACAGGTGGTGGCAATGCCCCAACCAGTGGGGGTTGCGTCAG
CAAACACAGTGCACACCACGCCACGTTGCCTGACAACGGGCCACAACTCCTCATAAAGAGACAGCAACCA
GGATTTATACAAGGAGGAGAAAATGAAAGCCATACGGGAAGCAATAGCATGATACAAAGGCATTAAAGCA
GCGTATCCACATAGCGTAAAAGGAGCAACATAGTTAAGAATACCAGTCAATCTTTCACAAATTTTGTAAT
CCAGAGGTTGATTATCGATAAGCTTTCAGCCGACTTCGTTCTCGTAGCAGAAAGCGGCGGCTGGTGCTCC
CACGTTGATGTCGATCTGGTCCAGAGGGATGTACTCGCCCTCGCTTGTGATTCTGCTCTTACCTCCGCCG
GGCAATGGAGCAGTTTCTGCCTCCAGATTTTCTAGCTGGTGGTTAGTTCGATCCACTGTATTAGCCGTGG
AGGGATGTTCCCTAGTGTTCTGACGGACTCGAGTGGAGTTTTGCTGTTCGATCGTGGACGAGGTTGGGAT
GCAGAACTCTCTGAAGCATCGCTTGAAGTTTTCATCCAGGAAGGCGTAAAGAACTGGATTCAGGCAGCTG
TTCGTGTAACCCAAAGCAATGCAGAAGTGCCAGGAAACGGTCTGAAATGTGGTTTCTGGAATCGTGATCA
GCGCTTTGATGATGACGTAGATGTGGATGGGGGTCCAGCAGACGATAAATACAGCCACGACCACCAGCAC
CATCCGGGTGATCCTGCGCAGATTCCTGTCCTTTTCTTTCAGTTGGTCAACCATGTTGTACTCCAGCTTG
TGCCCCAGGATGTTGCCGTCCTCCTTGAAGTCGATGCCCTTCAGCTCGATGCGGTTCACCAGGGTGTCGC
CCTCGAACTTCACCTCGGCGCGGGTCTTGTAGTTGCCGTCGTCCTTGAAGAAGATGGTGCGCTCCTGGAT
GTAGCCTTCGGGCATGGCGGACTTGAAGAAGTCGTGCTGCTTCATGTGGTCGGGGTAGCGGCTGAAGCAC
TGCACGCCGTAGGTCAGGGTGGTCACGAGGGTGGGCCAGGGCACGGGCAGCTTGCCGGTGGTGCAGATGA
ACTTCAGGGTCAGCTTGCCGTAGGTGGCATCGCCCTCACCCTCGCCGGACACGCTGAACTTGTGGCCGTT
TACGTCGCCGTCCAGCTCGACCAGGATGGGCACCACCCCGGTGAACAGCTCCTCGCCCTTGCTCACCATG
CTCCCTCCGGTACCGCCCTTGTACAGCTCGTCCATGCCGAGAGTGATCCCGGCGGCGGTCACGAACTCCA
GCAGGACCATGTGATCGCGCTTCTCGTTGGGGTCTTTCGAAAGTTTGGACTGCACGCTCAGGTAGTGGTT
GTCGGGCAGCAGCACGGGGCCGTCGCCGATGGGGGTGTTCTGCTGGTAGTGGTAGGCGAGCTGCACGCCG
CCGTCCTCGATGTTGTGGCGGATCTTGAAGTTCGCCTTGATGCCGTTCTTCTGCTTGTCGGCCTTGATAT
AGACGTTATCAAGTGAGCTCAGGCGAACGCTCTTGAGTCGTAAGATCATCAGGCCGTAACACACAGTGAT
GATGAGGATCGGCATGATGAAAGCGAAGATAAAGACACAGATTTTGAGCAGGTTCTCCCAGTACCAGGTT
GGGTGGGAGAACGTGAGGGTGCAATCTATGGACCCCTGCCTGTATTTCGTGGTTGCCATGAACATTACAG
GCAGACCGATGGCAGAAGAGAGGATCCAGTTGCAGACGTTGACGATTTTGGCATTTCGGGGGGTACGGAA
ATCCAGGGCTTTGACTGGGTGGCAGACAGCAATGTAGCGGTCCACGCTCATGGTGCAGAGGGTGAATATG
CTGGTGAACATGTTGTAGTATCCTATTGAGATCACGATCTTGCAGAGGATGGTTCCGAAGGGCCATGTTC
CCATCAGGTAGTTGACACTCTGAAAGGGCAGTGTACTGGTCGCTAAGGCGTCTGCCAGAGCAAGGTTGAA
AATGTAGATGTTGGTGGCAGTCTTCATTTTGGTGTATCTTACAATCACATACATGACCAGGAAGTTTCCG
AAGAGGCCCACTACACACACGATAGAGTAGAGGGCCATGATGGTAATGGCTGTGACCATGGAAGGGCTGC
CGGTCTGAGGGCACAGGCTGTCGTTCCCGCCAAGCCCGGTGCGGTTCAGACCGCATGGATCGGACTGGTT
GCCATCAACGTGGGACAAGTTGAGCCAGGAGCCAGGTGCTGGGGAGCAACTTGCCTGAGCTAAGGGGTCT
GAGCAGTCGCTGGTGTTCCCTGGGCCGGTGCTGCTGTCCATGGCGTCATCATCGTCCTTGTAGTCGGCGA
ACACCAGGCAGAAGATGTAGCTCAGGGCGATGATCGTCTTCATGGCGCGCAGGTGGCTCCGGAGCTAGCA
GCTTGAATTCGACTGCGCTCTCAGGCACGACACGACTCCTCCGCTGCCCACCGCAGACTGAGGCAGCGCT
GAGTCGCCGGCGCCGCAGCGCAGATGGTCGCGCCCGTGCCCCCCTATCTCGCGCCTCGCGTGGTGCGGTC
CGGCTGGGCCGGCGGCGGCGCGGACGCGACCAAGGTGGCCGGGAAGGGGAGTTTGCGGGGGACCGGCGAG
TGACGTCAGCGCGCCTTCAGTGCTGAGGCGGCGGTGGCGCGCGCCGCCAGGCGGGGGCGAAGGCACTGTC
CGCGGTGCTGAAGCTGGCAGTGCGCACGCGCCTCGCCGCATCCTGTTTCCCCTCCCCCTCTCTGATAGGG
GATGCGCAATTTGGGGAATGGGGGTTGGGTGCTTGTCCAGTGGGTCGGGGTCGGTCGTCAGGTAGGCACC
CCCACCCCGCCTCATCCTGGTCCTAAAACCCACTTGCACTCATACGCAGGGCCCTCTGCAGAGATCTTCC
TAGAGCATGGCTACGTAGATAAGTAGCATGGCGGGTTAATCATTAACTACAAGGAACCCCTAGTGATGGA
GTTGGCCACTCCCTCTCTGCGCGCTCGCTCGCTCACTGAGGCCGGGCGACCAAAGGTCGCCCGACGCCCG
GGCTTTGCCCGGGCGGCCTCAGTGAGCGAGCGAGCGCGCAGCTGGCGTAATAGCGAAGAGGCCCGCACCG
ATCGCCCTTCCCAACAGTTGCGCAGCCTGAATGGCGAATGGG
[124 nt withheld, positions 4733-4856]
C
[91 nt withheld, positions 4858-4948]
A
[49 nt withheld, positions 4950-4998]
CCTTTGACGTTGGAGTCCACGTTCTTT
[37 nt withheld, positions 5026-5062]
ACCCTATCTCGGTCTATTCTTTTGATTTATAAGGGATTTTGCCGATTTCGGCCTATTGGTTAAAAAATGA
GCTGATTTAACAAAAATTTAACGCGAATTTTAACAAAATATTAACGCTTACAATTTAGGTGGCACTTTTC
GGGGAAATGTGCGCGGAACCCCTATTTGTTTATTTTTCTAAATACATTCAAATATGTATCCGCTCATGAG
ACAATAACCCTGATAAATGCTTCAATAATATTGAAAAAGGAAGAGTATGAGTATTCAACATTTCCGTGTC
GCCCTTATTCCCTTTTTTGCGGCATTTTGCCTTCCTGTTTTTGCTCACCCAGAAACGCTGGTGAAAGTAA
AAGATGCTGAAGATCAGTTGGGTGCACGAGTGGGTTACATCGAACTGGATCTCAACAGCGGTAAGATCCT
TGAGAGTTTTCGCCCCGAAGAACGTTTTCCAATGATGAGCACTTTTAAAGTTCTGCTATGTGGCGCGGTA
TTATCCCGTATTGACGCCGGGCAAGAGCAACTCGGTCGCCGCATACACTATTCTCAGAATGACTTGGTTG
AGTACTCACCAGTCACAGAAAAGCATCTTACGGATGGCATGACAGTAAGAGAATTATGCAGTGCTGCCAT
AACCATGAGTGATAACACTGCGGCCAACTTACTTCTGACAACGATCGGAGGACCGAAGGAGCTAACCGCT
TTTTTGCACAACATGGGGGATCATGTAACTCGCCTTGATCGTTGGGAACCGGAGCTGAATGAAGCCATAC
CAAACGACGAGCGTGACACCACGATGCCTGTAGCAATGGCAACAACGTTGCGCAAACTATTAACTGGCGA
ACTACTTACTCTAGCTTCCCGGCAACAATTAATAGACTGGATGGAGGCGGATAAAGTTGCAGGACCACTT
CTGCGCTCGGCCCTTCCGGCTGGCTGGTTTATTGCTGATAAATCTGGAGCCGGTGAGCGTGGGTCTCGCG
GTATCATTGCAGCACTGGGGCCAGATGGTAAGCCCTCCCGTATCGTAGTTATCTACACGACGGGGAGTCA
GGCAACTATGGATGAACGAAATAGACAGATCGCTGAGATAGGTGCCTCACTGATTAAGCATTGGTAACTG
TCAGACCAAGTTTACTCATATATACTTTAGATTGATTTAAAACTTCATTTTTAATTTAAAAGGATCTAGG
TGAAGATCCTTTTTGATAATCTCATGACCAAAATCCCTTAACGTGAGTTTTCGTTCCACTGAGCGTCAGA
CCCCGTAGAAAAGATCAAAGGATCTTCTTGAGATCCTTTTTTTCTGCGCGTAATCTGCTGCTTGCAAAC
Features (pLannotate 1.2.2; 18 found; start..end, strand, type, name):
    730..786     +  CDS            lacI (fragment): lac repressor; lacI; The lac repressor binds to the lac operator to inhibit transcription in E. coli. This inhibition can be relieved by adding lactose or isopropyl-β-D-thiogalactopyranoside (IPTG).
    780..913     -  repeat_region  AAV2 ITR: inverted terminal repeat of adeno-associated virus serotype 2 inverted
    984..1052    +  CDS            large T antigen (fragment): large T antigen from SV40 (simian virus 40)
   1075..1196    +  polyA_signal   SV40 poly(A) signal: SV40 polyadenylation signal
   1225..1244    -  misc_feature   MCS (fragment): pBluescript multiple cloning site
   1245..1833    -  misc_feature   WPRE: woodchuck hepatitis virus posttranscriptional regulatory element
   1888..1950    -  CDS            KCNJ2 (fragment): KCNJ2_HUMAN - Also known as IRK1. Experimental evidence at protein level: Swiss-Prot protein existence level 1. Probably participates in establishing action potential waveform and excitability of neuronal and muscle tissues. Inward rectifier potassium channels are characterized by a greater tendency to allow potassium to flow into the cell rather than out of it. Their voltage dependence is regulated by the concentration of extracellular potassium; as external potassium is raised, the voltage range of the channel opening shifts to more positive voltages. The inward rectification is mainly due t
   2230..2349    -  CDS            OPRD1 (fragment): OPRD_PIG - Experimental evidence at protein level: Swiss-Prot protein existence level 1. G-protein coupled receptor that functions as receptor for endogenous enkephalins and for a subset of other opioids. Ligand binding causes a conformation change that triggers signaling via guanine nucleotide-binding proteins (G proteins) and modulates the activity of down-stream effectors, such as adenylate cyclase. Signaling leads to the inhibition of adenylate cyclase activity. Inhibits neurotransmitter release by reducing calcium ion currents and increasing potassium ion conductance. Plays a role in the
   2365..3099    -  CDS            cEGFP: cEGFP is a basic (constitutively fluorescent) green fluorescent protein published in 2008, derived from Aequorea victoria.
   3094..3615    -  CDS            OPRD1 (fragment): OPRD_PIG - Experimental evidence at protein level: Swiss-Prot protein existence level 1. G-protein coupled receptor that functions as receptor for endogenous enkephalins and for a subset of other opioids. Ligand binding causes a conformation change that triggers signaling via guanine nucleotide-binding proteins (G proteins) and modulates the activity of down-stream effectors, such as adenylate cyclase. Signaling leads to the inhibition of adenylate cyclase activity. Inhibits neurotransmitter release by reducing calcium ion currents and increasing potassium ion conductance. Plays a role in the
   3895..3915    -  CDS            3xFLAG (fragment): three tandem FLAG® epitope tags
   4003..4450    -  promoter       hSyn promoter: human synapsin I promoter; confers neuron-specific expression (Kügler et al., 2003)
   4532..4664    +  repeat_region  AAV2 ITR (fragment): inverted terminal repeat of adeno-associated virus serotype 2 inverted
   4659..4728    +  CDS            lacZα (fragment): LacZα fragment of β-galactosidase; lacZ fragment
   4733..5161    +  rep_origin     f1 ori (sequence partly withheld): f1 bacteriophage origin of replication; arrow indicates direction of (+) strand synthesis
   5214..5318    +  promoter       AmpR promoter: bla
   5319..6179    +  CDS            AmpR: β-lactamase; bla; confers resistance to ampicillin, carbenicillin, and related antibiotics
   6350..547     +  rep_origin     ori (across the origin): high-copy-number ColE1/pMB1/pBR322/pUC origin of replication
