[The description below was written by a language model from this plasmid's Addgene catalogue record and pLannotate feature annotations shown in this document.]
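Description:
pAAV_hsyn_HA_Flag-uMASS_LF is an AAV transfer plasmid used to produce recombinant adeno-associated virus for neuronal expression of a loss-of-function variant of the uMASS sensor. The bacterial portion carries a high-copy ColE1/pUC-type origin, an f1 origin, and an ampicillin resistance gene (β-lactamase) with its own promoter. Short lacI, lacZα and SV40 large T antigen matches in the feature table are most likely backbone remnants rather than functional genes. Two AAV2 inverted terminal repeats flank the expression cassette; these are the cis elements needed for replication and packaging of the intervening DNA into AAV particles when rep, cap and helper functions are supplied in trans. The sequenced record is 6,391 nt, slightly smaller than the catalogue's listed backbone size, so that figure appears to refer to roughly the whole plasmid.

Between the ITRs, on the reverse strand of the record, the human synapsin I promoter gives neuron-restricted transcription of the uMASS_LF open reading frame. The annotation shows a FLAG epitope fragment near the N-terminus (the HA tag implied by the name is not annotated). It is followed by opioid-receptor-like sequence split into two segments by a GFP-derived module annotated as cEGFP. This layout is typical of GPCR-based fluorescent indicators, in which a fluorescent protein is inserted within the receptor. The receptor segments are matched to a pig delta opioid receptor entry, whereas the catalogue lists the insert as human, and the exact receptor identity is not stated. A short KCNJ2 (Kir2.1) fragment at the C-terminal end probably serves as a trafficking or export motif. WPRE and an SV40 polyadenylation signal follow the coding sequence to enhance expression and terminate the transcript. The record does not specify the loss-of-function change; such a variant would typically serve as a non-responsive control.
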