Addgene plasmid #209761: pAAV_hsyn_HA_Flag-uMASS_LF
Purpose: AAV virus production for neuonal expression of uMASS (loss-of-function) under hSyn promoter
Depositing lab: Andre Berndt. Depositing organization: University of Washington. Publication: Optogenetic Microwell Array Screening System: A High-Throughput Engineering Platform for Genetically Encoded Fluorescent Indicators. Rappleye M, Wait SJ, Lee JD, Siebart JC, Torp L, Smith N, Muster J, Matreyek KA, Fowler DM, Berndt A. ACS Sens. 2023 Nov 24;8(11):4233-4244. doi: 10.1021/acssensors.3c01573. Epub 2023 Nov 13. PubMed 37956352.
Backbone
  Vector backbone: AAV
  Backbone size w/o insert (bp): 6402
  Vector type: Mammalian Expression, AAV
Growth in bacteria
  Bacterial resistance: Ampicillin, 100 μg/mL
  Growth temperature: 30°C
  Growth strain: NEB Stable
  Copy number: High Copy
Gene/Insert
  Gene/Insert name: uMASS_LF
  Species: H. sapiens (human)
Terms and licenses: Academic/Nonprofit Terms; Industry Terms: Not Available to Industry
How to cite: pAAV_hsyn_HA_Flag-uMASS_LF was a gift from Andre Berndt (Addgene plasmid # 209761 ; http://n2t.net/addgene:209761 ; RRID:Addgene_209761)
